Addgene plasmid #21053: pESC-LEU-GFP-VHL
Depositing lab: Judith Frydman. Depositing organization: Stanford University. Publication: Misfolded proteins partition between two distinct quality control compartments. Kaganovich D, Kopito R, Frydman J. Nature. 2008 Aug 28. 454(7208):1088-95. 10.1038/nature07195 PubMed 18756251.
Backbone
  Vector backbone: pESC-LEU
  Backbone manufacturer: Stratagene
  Backbone size w/o insert (bp): 7800
  Vector type: Yeast Expression ; yeast/bacteria shuttle
  Selectable markers: LEU2
Growth in bacteria
  Bacterial resistance: Ampicillin, 100 μg/mL
  Growth temperature: 37°C
  Growth strain: DH5alpha
  Copy number: High Copy
Gene/Insert
  Gene/Insert name: von Hippel-Lindau tumor suppressor (alt name: VHL)
  Species: H. sapiens (human)
  Insert size (bp): 642
  Entrez Gene: VHL (a.k.a. HRCA1, RCA1, VHL1, pVHL)
  Tag / fusion protein: GFP (N terminal on backbone)
  Cloning method: Restriction Enzyme; 5′ cloning site BamHI (not destroyed); 3′ cloning site NheI (not destroyed)
  Sequencing primers: 5′ ATTTTCGGTTTGTATTACTTC
Terms and licenses: Academic/Nonprofit Terms; Industry Terms: Not Available to Industry
How to cite: pESC-LEU-GFP-VHL was a gift from Judith Frydman (Addgene plasmid # 21053 ; http://n2t.net/addgene:21053 ; RRID:Addgene_21053)
