[The description below was written by a language model from this plasmid's Addgene catalogue record.]
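Description:
pESC-LEU-GFP-VHL is a yeast expression plasmid built on the commercial pESC-LEU backbone (about 7.8 kb without insert), a yeast/bacteria shuttle vector. In E. coli it is maintained as a high-copy plasmid under ampicillin selection, and in yeast it is selected through the LEU2 auxotrophic marker, which complements leucine auxotrophy in leu2 host strains. The pESC series is generally known as a family of episomal 2μ-based vectors carrying the divergent, galactose-inducible GAL1/GAL10 promoters, but the record itself does not list the promoter or the yeast origin, and no feature table is provided to confirm which promoter drives the insert.

The payload is the human von Hippel-Lindau tumor suppressor (VHL) coding sequence, a 642 bp insert cloned between BamHI and NheI sites, both of which are retained. It is fused at its N terminus to GFP, which the record describes as being carried on the backbone, so the expressed product is a GFP-VHL fusion protein that can be followed by fluorescence microscopy in living yeast cells. The associated publication concerns the partitioning of misfolded proteins between two distinct quality control compartments, which suggests that the fusion serves as a fluorescent reporter substrate for studying how yeast cells handle, sort and localise misfolded proteins. VHL depends on binding partners absent from yeast in order to fold, which fits such a use, although the catalogue fields do not spell out the intended purpose.
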