>Addgene plasmid #21053 | pESC-LEU-GFP-VHL | addgene partial sequence | sequence record 26859 | 21053 with EGFP-C
GGCATGGACGAGCTGTACAAGCGCGGATCCGCGCAAGCTTGCATGGAACAAAAACTTATTTCTGAAGAAG
ATCTGGAGCCCCGGAGGGCGGAGAACTGGGACGAGGCCGAGGTAGGCGCGGAGGAGGCAGGCGTCGAAGA
GTACGGCCCTGAAGAAGACGGCGGGGAGGAGTCGGGCGCCGAGGAGTCCGGCCCGGAAGAGTCCGGCCCG
GAGGAACTGGGCGCCGAGGAGGAGATGGAGGCCGGGCGGCCGCGGCCC
[423 nt withheld, positions 259-681]
CAGGAGCGCATTGCACATCAACGGAT
