>Addgene plasmid #21053 | pESC-LEU-GFP-VHL | addgene partial sequence | sequence record 26860 | 21053 with GAL1
NACCCGGATCTTCATGGTGAGCAAGGGCGAGGAGCTGTTCACCGGGGTGGTGCCCATCCTGGTCGAGCTG
GACGGCGACGTAAACGGCCACAAGTTCAGCGTGTCCGGCGAGGGCGAGGGCGATGCCACCTACGGCAAGC
TGACCCTGAAGTTCATCTGCACCACCGGCAAGCTGCCCGTGCCCTGGCCCACCCTCGTGACCACCCTGAC
CTACGGCGTGCAGTGCTTCAGCCGCTACCCCGACCACATGAAGCAGCACGACTTCTTCAAGTCCGCCATG
CCCGAAGGCTACGTCCAGGAGCGCACCATCTTCTTCAAGGACGACGGCAACTACAAGACCCGCGCCGAGG
TGAAGTTCGAGGGCGACACCCTGGTGAACCGCATCGAGCTGAAGGGCATCGACTTCAAGGAGGACGGCAA
CATCCTGGGGCACAAGCTGGAGTACAACTACAACAGCCACAACGTCTATATCATGGCCGACAAGCAGAAG
AACGGCATCAAGGTGAACTTCAAGATCCGCCACAACATCGAGGACGGCAGCGTGCAGCTCGCCGACCACT
ACCAGCAGAACACCCCCATCGGCGACGGCCCCGTGCTGCTGCCCGACAACCACTACCTGAGCACCCAGTC
CGCCCTGAGCAAAGACCCCAACGAGAAGCGCGATCACATGGTCCTGCTGGAGTTCGTGACCGCCGCCGGG
ATCACTCTCGGCATGGACGANCTGTACAAGCGCGGATCCGCGCAAGCTTGCATGGAACAAAACTTATTTT
GAAAAGATTGGACCCCGGATNGGGAAAACTGGGACGAGCCNAGTAGCCGGAGAGCAGCGT
